Addgene plasmid #223124: pCMV-T7-TadCBEd-SpG-P2A-EGFP (BKS777/AHK571)
Purpose: pCMV and pT7 Human expression plasmid for TadCBEd-SpG with C-term BPNLS-P2A-EGFP
Depositing lab: Benjamin Kleinstiver. Depositing organization: Massachusetts General Hospital. Publication: Custom CRISPR-Cas9 PAM variants via scalable engineering and machine learning. Silverstein RA, Kim N, Kroell AS, Walton RT, Delano J, Butcher RM, Pacesa M, Smith BK, Christie KA, Ha LL, Meis RJ, Clark AB, Spinner AD, Lazzarotto CR, Li Y, Matsubara A, Urbina EO, Dahl GA, Correia BE, Marks DS, Tsai SQ, Pinello L, De Ravin SS, Liu Q, Kleinstiver BP. Nature. 2025 Apr 22. doi: 10.1038/s41586-025-09021-y. PubMed 40262634.
Backbone
  Vector backbone: pCMV_ABEmax_P2A_GFP
  Backbone manufacturer: David Liu, Addgene plasmid #112101
  Vector type: Mammalian Expression, CRISPR
Growth in bacteria
  Bacterial resistance: Ampicillin, 100 μg/mL
  Growth temperature: 37°C
  Growth strain: DH5alpha
  Copy number: High Copy
Gene/Insert
  Gene/Insert name: human codon optimized TadCBEd-SpG-2xUGI-P2A-EGFP (alt names: BKS777/AHK571; TadCBEd-SpG)
  Species: Synthetic
  Mutation: TadA-CDd mutations; nSpG=D10A/D1135L/S1136W/G1218K/E1219Q/R1335Q/T1337R
  Promoter: CMV and T7
  Tag / fusion protein: BPNLS-TadA-CDd (N terminal on insert); 2xUGI-BPNLS-P2A-EGFP (C terminal on insert)
  Cloning method: Gibson Cloning
  Sequencing primers: 5′ oBK6928-CCAAGTCTCCACCCCATTGACG; 3′ oBK219-GGGAGTGGCACCTTCCAGGGTC
Terms and licenses: Academic/Nonprofit Terms; Industry Terms: Not Available to Industry
How to cite: pCMV-T7-TadCBEd-SpG-P2A-EGFP (BKS777/AHK571) was a gift from Benjamin Kleinstiver (Addgene plasmid # 223124 ; http://n2t.net/addgene:223124 ; RRID:Addgene_223124)
