[The description below was written by a language model from this plasmid's Addgene catalogue record and pLannotate feature annotations shown in this document.]
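Description:
pCMV-T7-TadCBEd-SpG-P2A-EGFP is a 9.6 kb mammalian expression and CRISPR plasmid encoding a cytosine base editor, built on the pCMV_ABEmax_P2A_GFP backbone by Gibson assembly. It is maintained in E. coli as a high-copy plasmid through a ColE1/pUC-type origin and selected with ampicillin via the β-lactamase gene. Short remnants of lac regulatory elements, an SV40 promoter fragment and a bom fragment are backbone leftovers with no evident role in the design.

The payload is a single human codon-optimized, synthetic open reading frame. It sits downstream of the CMV immediate early enhancer and promoter, which drive expression in transfected human cells. A T7 promoter lies between the CMV promoter and the coding sequence, so the same template can also be used for in vitro transcription of editor mRNA. The fusion begins with a bipartite NLS and TadA-CDd, an engineered variant of the E. coli tRNA adenosine deaminase TadA carrying mutations that redirect it to cytidine deamination. This is followed by an SpG nickase, which is S. pyogenes Cas9 with D10A plus D1135L/S1136W/G1218K/E1219Q/R1335Q/T1337R, substitutions that relax PAM recognition. The record lists two uracil glycosylase inhibitor (UGI) copies after the nickase, although the automated annotation flags only one. UGI blocks uracil excision and so favours the C-to-T outcome. A second BPNLS, a P2A self-cleaving peptide and EGFP complete the frame, and a bGH polyadenylation signal terminates the transcript. Because EGFP is co-translated but released separately, fluorescence marks cells expressing the editor. No guide RNA cassette is annotated, so the guide would have to be supplied separately. The plasmid was deposited with a study on engineering Cas9 PAM variants.
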