Features (pLannotate 1.2.2; 19 found; start..end, strand, type, name):
    116..495     +  enhancer       CMV enhancer: human cytomegalovirus immediate early enhancer
    496..699     +  promoter       CMV promoter: human cytomegalovirus (CMV) immediate early promoter
    741..759     +  promoter       T7 promoter: promoter for bacteriophage T7 RNA polymerase
    830..1321    +  CDS            tadA: TADA_ECOLI - Also known as yfhC. Experimental evidence at protein level: Swiss-Prot protein existence level 1. Catalyzes the deamination of adenosine to inosine at the wobble position 34 of tRNA(Arg2). Essential for cell viability. From Escherichia coli (strain K12).
   1424..3025    +  CDS            dCas9(N): N-terminal portion of catalytically inactive Streptococcus pyogenes dCas9 carrying the D10A mutation (Zetsche et al., 2015)
   3026..5520    +  CDS            Cas9(C) (fragment): C-terminal portion of Streptococcus pyogenes Cas9 (Zetsche et al., 2015)
   5834..6082    +  CDS            UGI: UNGI_BPPB2 - Experimental evidence at protein level: Swiss-Prot protein existence level 1. This protein binds specifically and reversibly to the host uracil-DNA glycosylase, preventing removal of uracil residues from PBS2 DNA by the host uracil-excision repair system. From Bacillus phage PBS2 (Bacteriophage PBS2).
   6212..6928    +  CDS            EGFP: EGFP is a basic (constitutively fluorescent) green fluorescent protein published in 1996, derived from Aequorea victoria. It is reported to be a rapidly-maturing weak dimer with moderate acid sensitivity.
   7016..7240    +  polyA_signal   bGH poly(A) signal: bovine growth hormone polyadenylation signal
   7244..7265    +  promoter       SV40 promoter (fragment): SV40 enhancer and early promoter
   7270..7286    +  misc_feature   MCS (fragment): pBluescript multiple cloning site
   7335..7351    -  protein_bind   lac operator: The lac repressor binds to the lac operator to inhibit transcription in E. coli. This inhibition can be relieved by adding lactose or isopropyl-β-D-thiogalactopyranoside (IPTG). lac repressor encoded by lacI
   7359..7389    -  promoter       lac promoter: promoter for the E. coli lac operon
   7404..7425    -  protein_bind   CAP binding site: CAP binding activates transcription in the presence of cAMP. E. coli catabolite activator protein
   7438..7530    -  CDS            lacI (fragment): lac repressor; lacI; The lac repressor binds to the lac operator to inhibit transcription in E. coli. This inhibition can be relieved by adding lactose or isopropyl-β-D-thiogalactopyranoside (IPTG).
   7713..8301    -  rep_origin     ori: high-copy-number ColE1/pMB1/pBR322/pUC origin of replication
   8472..9332    -  CDS            AmpR: β-lactamase; bla; confers resistance to ampicillin, carbenicillin, and related antibiotics
   9333..9437    -  promoter       AmpR promoter: bla
   9508..9552    -  misc_feature   bom (fragment): basis of mobility region from pBR322
>Addgene plasmid #223124 | pCMV-T7-TadCBEd-SpG-P2A-EGFP (BKS777/AHK571) | addgene full sequence | sequence record 447705 | Addgene NGS Result
GCGAGCAAAATTTAAGCTACAACAAGGCAAGGCTTGACCGACAATTGCATGAAGAATCTGCTTAGGGTTA
GGCGTTTTGCGCTGCTTCGCGATGTACGGGCCAGATATACGCGTTGACATTGATTATTGACTAGTTATTA
ATAGTAATCAATTACGGGGTCATTAGTTCATAGCCCATATATGGAGTTCCGCGTTACATAACTTACGGTA
AATGGCCCGCCTGGCTGACCGCCCAACGACCCCCGCCCATTGACGTCAATAATGACGTATGTTCCCATAG
TAACGCCAATAGGGACTTTCCATTGACGTCAATGGGTGGAGTATTTACGGTAAACTGCCCACTTGGCAGT
ACATCAAGTGTATCATATGCCAAGTACGCCCCCTATTGACGTCAATGACGGTAAATGGCCCGCCTGGCAT
TATGCCCAGTACATGACCTTATGGGACTTTCCTACTTGGCAGTACATCTACGTATTAGTCATCGCTATTA
CCATGGTGATGCGGTTTTGGCAGTACATCAATGGGCGTGGATAGCGGTTTGACTCACGGGGATTTCCAAG
TCTCCACCCCATTGACGTCAATGGGAGTTTGTTTTGGCACCAAAATCAACGGGACTTTCCAAAATGTCGT
AACAACTCCGCCCCATTGACGCAAATGGGCGGTAGGCGTGTACGGTGGGAGGTCTATATAAGCAGAGCTG
GTTTAGTGAACCGTCAGATCCGCTAGAGATCCGCGGCCGCTAATACGACTCACTATAGGGAGAGCCGCCA
CCATGAAACGGACAGCCGACGGAAGCGAGTTCGAGTCACCAAAGAAGAAGCGGAAAGTCTCTGAGGTGGA
GTTTTCCCACGAGTACTGGATGAGACATGCCCTGACCCTGGCCAAGAGGGCACGCGATGAGAGGAAGGCC
CCTGTGGGAGCCGTGCTGGTGCTGAACAATAGAGTGATCGGCGAGGGCTGGAACAGAGCCATCGGCCTGC
ACGACCCAACAGCCCATGCCGAAATTATCGCCCTGAGACAGGGCGGCCTGGTCATGCAGAACTACAGACT
GATTGACGCCACCCTGTACGTGACATTCGAGCCTTGCGTGATGTGCGCCGGCGCCATGATCAACTCTAGG
ATCGGCCGCGTGGTGTTTGGCGTGAGGAACAGCAAAAGAGGCGCCGCAGGCTCCCTGATGAACGTGCTGA
ACTACCCCGGCATGAATCACCGCGTCGAAATTACCGAGGGAATCCTGGCAGATGAATGTGCCGCCCTGCT
GTGCGATTTCTACCGGATGCCTAGACAGGTGTTCAATGCTCAGAAGAAGGCCCAGAGCTCCATCAACTCC
GGAGGATCTAGCGGAGGCTCCTCTGGCTCTGAGACACCTGGCACAAGCGAGAGCGCAACACCTGAAAGCA
GCGGGGGCAGCAGCGGGGGGTCAGACAAGAAGTACAGCATCGGCCTGGCCATCGGCACCAACTCTGTGGG
CTGGGCCGTGATCACCGACGAGTACAAGGTGCCCAGCAAGAAATTCAAGGTGCTGGGCAACACCGACCGG
CACAGCATCAAGAAGAACCTGATCGGAGCCCTGCTGTTCGACAGCGGCGAAACAGCCGAGGCCACCCGGC
TGAAGAGAACCGCCAGAAGAAGATACACCAGACGGAAGAACCGGATCTGCTATCTGCAAGAGATCTTCAG
CAACGAGATGGCCAAGGTGGACGACAGCTTCTTCCACAGACTGGAAGAGTCCTTCCTGGTGGAAGAGGAT
AAGAAGCACGAGCGGCACCCCATCTTCGGCAACATCGTGGACGAGGTGGCCTACCACGAGAAGTACCCCA
CCATCTACCACCTGAGAAAGAAACTGGTGGACAGCACCGACAAGGCCGACCTGCGGCTGATCTATCTGGC
CCTGGCCCACATGATCAAGTTCCGGGGCCACTTCCTGATCGAGGGCGACCTGAACCCCGACAACAGCGAC
GTGGACAAGCTGTTCATCCAGCTGGTGCAGACCTACAACCAGCTGTTCGAGGAAAACCCCATCAACGCCA
GCGGCGTGGACGCCAAGGCCATCCTGTCTGCCAGACTGAGCAAGAGCAGACGGCTGGAAAATCTGATCGC
CCAGCTGCCCGGCGAGAAGAAGAATGGCCTGTTCGGAAACCTGATTGCCCTGAGCCTGGGCCTGACCCCC
AACTTCAAGAGCAACTTCGACCTGGCCGAGGATGCCAAACTGCAGCTGAGCAAGGACACCTACGACGACG
ACCTGGACAACCTGCTGGCCCAGATCGGCGACCAGTACGCCGACCTGTTTCTGGCCGCCAAGAACCTGTC
CGACGCCATCCTGCTGAGCGACATCCTGAGAGTGAACACCGAGATCACCAAGGCCCCCCTGAGCGCCTCT
ATGATCAAGAGATACGACGAGCACCACCAGGACCTGACCCTGCTGAAAGCTCTCGTGCGGCAGCAGCTGC
CTGAGAAGTACAAAGAGATTTTCTTCGACCAGAGCAAGAACGGCTACGCCGGCTACATTGACGGCGGAGC
CAGCCAGGAAGAGTTCTACAAGTTCATCAAGCCCATCCTGGAAAAGATGGACGGCACCGAGGAACTGCTC
GTGAAGCTGAACAGAGAGGACCTGCTGCGGAAGCAGCGGACCTTCGACAACGGCAGCATCCCCCACCAGA
TCCACCTGGGAGAGCTGCACGCCATTCTGCGGCGGCAGGAAGATTTTTACCCATTCCTGAAGGACAACCG
GGAAAAGATCGAGAAGATCCTGACCTTCCGCATCCCCTACTACGTGGGCCCTCTGGCCAGGGGAAACAGC
AGATTCGCCTGGATGACCAGAAAGAGCGAGGAAACCATCACCCCCTGGAACTTCGAGGAAGTGGTGGACA
AGGGCGCTTCCGCCCAGAGCTTCATCGAGCGGATGACCAACTTCGATAAGAACCTGCCCAACGAGAAGGT
GCTGCCCAAGCACAGCCTGCTGTACGAGTACTTCACCGTGTATAACGAGCTGACCAAAGTGAAATACGTG
ACCGAGGGAATGAGAAAGCCCGCCTTCCTGAGCGGCGAGCAGAAAAAGGCCATCGTGGACCTGCTGTTCA
AGACCAACCGGAAAGTGACCGTGAAGCAGCTGAAAGAGGACTACTTCAAGAAAATCGAGTGCTTCGACTC
CGTGGAAATCTCCGGCGTGGAAGATCGGTTCAACGCCTCCCTGGGCACATACCACGATCTGCTGAAAATT
ATCAAGGACAAGGACTTCCTGGACAATGAGGAAAACGAGGACATTCTGGAAGATATCGTGCTGACCCTGA
CACTGTTTGAGGACAGAGAGATGATCGAGGAACGGCTGAAAACCTATGCCCACCTGTTCGACGACAAAGT
GATGAAGCAGCTGAAGCGGCGGAGATACACCGGCTGGGGCAGGCTGAGCCGGAAGCTGATCAACGGCATC
CGGGACAAGCAGTCCGGCAAGACAATCCTGGATTTCCTGAAGTCCGACGGCTTCGCCAACAGAAACTTCA
TGCAGCTGATCCACGACGACAGCCTGACCTTTAAAGAGGACATCCAGAAAGCCCAGGTGTCCGGCCAGGG
CGATAGCCTGCACGAGCACATTGCCAATCTGGCCGGCAGCCCCGCCATTAAGAAGGGCATCCTGCAGACA
GTGAAGGTGGTGGACGAGCTCGTGAAAGTGATGGGCCGGCACAAGCCCGAGAACATCGTGATCGAAATGG
CCAGAGAGAACCAGACCACCCAGAAGGGACAGAAGAACAGCCGCGAGAGAATGAAGCGGATCGAAGAGGG
CATCAAAGAGCTGGGCAGCCAGATCCTGAAAGAACACCCCGTGGAAAACACCCAGCTGCAGAACGAGAAG
CTGTACCTGTACTACCTGCAGAATGGGCGGGATATGTACGTGGACCAGGAACTGGACATCAACCGGCTGT
CCGACTACGATGTGGACCATATCGTGCCTCAGAGCTTTCTGAAGGACGACTCCATCGACAACAAGGTGCT
GACCAGAAGCGACAAGAACCGGGGCAAGAGCGACAACGTGCCCTCCGAAGAGGTCGTGAAGAAGATGAAG
AACTACTGGCGGCAGCTGCTGAACGCCAAGCTGATTACCCAGAGAAAGTTCGACAATCTGACCAAGGCCG
AGAGAGGCGGCCTGAGCGAACTGGATAAGGCCGGCTTCATCAAGAGACAGCTGGTGGAAACCCGGCAGAT
CACAAAGCACGTGGCACAGATCCTGGACTCCCGGATGAACACTAAGTACGACGAGAATGACAAGCTGATC
CGGGAAGTGAAAGTGATCACCCTGAAGTCCAAGCTGGTGTCCGATTTCCGGAAGGATTTCCAGTTTTACA
AAGTGCGCGAGATCAACAACTACCACCACGCCCACGACGCCTACCTGAACGCCGTCGTGGGAACCGCCCT
GATCAAAAAGTACCCTAAGCTGGAAAGCGAGTTCGTGTACGGCGACTACAAGGTGTACGACGTGCGGAAG
ATGATCGCCAAGAGCGAGCAGGAAATCGGCAAGGCTACCGCCAAGTACTTCTTCTACAGCAACATCATGA
ACTTTTTCAAGACCGAGATTACCCTGGCCAACGGCGAGATCCGGAAGCGGCCTCTGATCGAGACAAACGG
CGAAACCGGGGAGATCGTGTGGGATAAGGGCCGGGATTTTGCCACCGTGCGGAAAGTGCTGAGCATGCCC
CAAGTGAATATCGTGAAAAAGACCGAGGTGCAGACAGGCGGCTTCAGCAAAGAGTCTATCCTGCCCAAGA
GGAACAGCGATAAGCTGATCGCCAGAAAGAAGGACTGGGACCCTAAGAAGTACGGCGGCTTCCTGTGGCC
CACCGTGGCCTATTCTGTGCTGGTGGTGGCCAAAGTGGAAAAGGGCAAGTCCAAGAAACTGAAGAGTGTG
AAAGAGCTGCTGGGGATCACCATCATGGAAAGAAGCAGCTTCGAGAAGAATCCCATCGACTTTCTGGAAG
CCAAGGGCTACAAAGAAGTGAAAAAGGACCTGATCATCAAGCTGCCTAAGTACTCCCTGTTCGAGCTGGA
AAACGGCCGGAAGAGAATGCTGGCCTCTGCCAAGCAGCTGCAGAAGGGAAACGAACTGGCCCTGCCCTCC
AAATATGTGAACTTCCTGTACCTGGCCAGCCACTATGAGAAGCTGAAGGGCTCCCCCGAGGATAATGAGC
AGAAACAGCTGTTTGTGGAACAGCACAAGCACTACCTGGACGAGATCATCGAGCAGATCAGCGAGTTCTC
CAAGAGAGTGATCCTGGCCGACGCTAATCTGGACAAAGTGCTGTCCGCCTACAACAAGCACCGGGATAAG
CCCATCAGAGAGCAGGCCGAGAATATCATCCACCTGTTTACCCTGACCAATCTGGGAGCCCCTGCCGCCT
TCAAGTACTTTGACACCACCATCGACCGGAAGCAGTACAGAAGCACCAAAGAGGTGCTGGACGCCACCCT
GATCCACCAGAGCATCACCGGCCTGTACGAGACACGGATCGACCTGTCTCAGCTGGGAGGTGACAGCGGC
GGGAGCGGCGGGAGCGGGGGGAGCACTAATCTGAGCGACATCATTGAGAAGGAGACTGGGAAACAGCTGG
TCATTCAGGAGTCCATCCTGATGCTGCCTGAGGAGGTGGAGGAAGTGATCGGCAACAAGCCAGAGTCTGA
CATCCTGGTGCACACCGCCTACGACGAGTCCACAGATGAGAATGTGATGCTGCTGACCTCTGACGCCCCC
GAGTATAAGCCTTGGGCCCTGGTCATCCAGGATTCTAACGGCGAGAATAAGATCAAGATGCTGAGCGGAG
GATCCGGAGGATCTGGAGGCAGCACCAACCTGTCTGACATCATCGAGAAGGAGACAGGCAAGCAGCTGGT
CATCCAGGAGAGCATCCTGATGCTGCCCGAAGAAGTCGAAGAAGTGATCGGAAACAAGCCTGAGAGCGAT
ATCCTGGTCCATACCGCCTACGACGAGAGTACCGACGAAAATGTGATGCTGCTGACATCCGACGCCCCAG
AGTATAAGCCCTGGGCTCTGGTCATCCAGGATTCCAACGGAGAGAACAAAATCAAAATGCTGTCTGGCGG
CTCAAAAAGAACCGCCGACGGCAGCGAATTCGAGCCCAAGAAGAAGAGGAAAGTCGGAAGCGGAGCTACT
AACTTCAGCCTGCTGAAGCAGGCTGGAGACGTGGAGGAGAACCCTGGACCTATGGTGAGCAAGGGCGAGG
AGCTGTTCACCGGGGTGGTGCCCATCCTGGTCGAGCTGGACGGCGACGTAAACGGCCACAAGTTCAGCGT
GTCCGGCGAGGGCGAGGGCGATGCCACCTACGGCAAGCTGACCCTGAAGTTCATCTGCACCACCGGCAAG
CTGCCCGTGCCCTGGCCCACCCTCGTGACCACCCTGACCTATGGAGTGCAGTGCTTCAGCCGCTACCCCG
ACCACATGAAGCAGCACGACTTCTTCAAGTCCGCCATGCCCGAAGGCTACGTCCAGGAGCGCACCATCTT
CTTCAAGGACGACGGCAACTACAAGACCCGCGCCGAGGTGAAGTTCGAGGGCGACACCCTGGTGAACCGC
ATCGAGCTGAAGGGCATCGACTTCAAGGAGGACGGCAACATCCTGGGGCACAAGCTGGAGTACAACTACA
ACAGCCACAACGTCTATATCATGGCCGACAAGCAGAAGAACGGCATCAAGGTGAACTTCAAGATCCGCCA
CAACATCGAGGACGGCAGCGTGCAGCTCGCCGACCACTACCAGCAGAACACCCCCATCGGCGACGGCCCC
GTGCTGCTGCCCGACAACCACTACCTGAGCACCCAGTCCGCCCTGAGCAAAGACCCCAACGAGAAGCGCG
ATCACATGGTCCTGCTGGAGTTCGTGACCGCCGCCGGGATCACTCTCGGCATGGACGAGCTGTACAAGTC
TGGTGGTTCTCCCAAGAAGAAGAGGAAAGTCTAACCGGTCATCATCACCATCACCATTGAGTTTAAACCC
GCTGATCAGCCTCGACTGTGCCTTCTAGTTGCCAGCCATCTGTTGTTTGCCCCTCCCCCGTGCCTTCCTT
GACCCTGGAAGGTGCCACTCCCACTGTCCTTTCCTAATAAAATGAGGAAATTGCATCGCATTGTCTGAGT
AGGTGTCATTCTATTCTGGGGGGTGGGGTGGGGCAGGACAGCAAGGGGGAGGATTGGGAAGACAATAGCA
GGCATGCTGGGGATGCGGTGGGCTCTATGGCTTCTGAGGCGGAAAGAACCAGCTGGGGCTCGATACCGTC
GACCTCTAGCTAGAGCTTGGCGTAATCATGGTCATAGCTGTTTCCTGTGTGAAATTGTTATCCGCTCACA
ATTCCACACAACATACGAGCCGGAAGCATAAAGTGTAAAGCCTAGGGTGCCTAATGAGTGAGCTAACTCA
CATTAATTGCGTTGCGCTCACTGCCCGCTTTCCAGTCGGGAAACCTGTCGTGCCAGCTGCATTAATGAAT
CGGCCAACGCGCGGGGAGAGGCGGTTTGCGTATTGGGCGCTCTTCCGCTTCCTCGCTCACTGACTCGCTG
CGCTCGGTCGTTCGGCTGCGGCGAGCGGTATCAGCTCACTCAAAGGCGGTAATACGGTTATCCACAGAAT
CAGGGGATAACGCAGGAAAGAACATGTGAGCAAAAGGCCAGCAAAAGGCCAGGAACCGTAAAAAGGCCGC
GTTGCTGGCGTTTTTCCATAGGCTCCGCCCCCCTGACGAGCATCACAAAAATCGACGCTCAAGTCAGAGG
TGGCGAAACCCGACAGGACTATAAAGATACCAGGCGTTTCCCCCTGGAAGCTCCCTCGTGCGCTCTCCTG
TTCCGACCCTGCCGCTTACCGGATACCTGTCCGCCTTTCTCCCTTCGGGAAGCGTGGCGCTTTCTCATAG
CTCACGCTGTAGGTATCTCAGTTCGGTGTAGGTCGTTCGCTCCAAGCTGGGCTGTGTGCACGAACCCCCC
GTTCAGCCCGACCGCTGCGCCTTATCCGGTAACTATCGTCTTGAGTCCAACCCGGTAAGACACGACTTAT
CGCCACTGGCAGCAGCCACTGGTAACAGGATTAGCAGAGCGAGGTATGTAGGCGGTGCTACAGAGTTCTT
GAAGTGGTGGCCTAACTACGGCTACACTAGAAGAACAGTATTTGGTATCTGCGCTCTGCTGAAGCCAGTT
ACCTTCGGAAAAAGAGTTGGTAGCTCTTGATCCGGCAAACAAACCACCGCTGGTAGCGGTGGTTTTTTTG
TTTGCAAGCAGCAGATTACGCGCAGAAAAAAAGGATCTCAAGAAGATCCTTTGATCTTTTCTACGGGGTC
TGACACTCAGTGGAACGAAAACTCACGTTAAGGGATTTTGGTCATGAGATTATCAAAAAGGATCTTCACC
TAGATCCTTTTAAATTAAAAATGAAGTTTTAAATCAATCTAAAGTATATATGAGTAAACTTGGTCTGACA
GTTACCAATGCTTAATCAGTGAGGCACCTATCTCAGCGATCTGTCTATTTCGTTCATCCATAGTTGCCTG
ACTCCCCGTCGTGTAGATAACTACGATACGGGAGGGCTTACCATCTGGCCCCAGTGCTGCAATGATACCG
CGAGACCCACGCTCACCGGCTCCAGATTTATCAGCAATAAACCAGCCAGCCGGAAGGGCCGAGCGCAGAA
GTGGTCCTGCAACTTTATCCGCCTCCATCCAGTCTATTAATTGTTGCCGGGAAGCTAGAGTAAGTAGTTC
GCCAGTTAATAGTTTGCGCAACGTTGTTGCCATTGCTACAGGCATCGTGGTGTCACGCTCGTCGTTTGGT
ATGGCTTCATTCAGCTCCGGTTCCCAACGATCAAGGCGAGTTACATGATCCCCCATGTTGTGCAAAAAAG
CGGTTAGCTCCTTCGGTCCTCCGATCGTTGTCAGAAGTAAGTTGGCCGCAGTGTTATCACTCATGGTTAT
GGCAGCACTGCATAATTCTCTTACTGTCATGCCATCCGTAAGATGCTTTTCTGTGACTGGTGAGTACTCA
ACCAAGTCATTCTGAGAATAGTGTATGCGGCGACCGAGTTGCTCTTGCCCGGCGTCAATACGGGATAATA
CCGCGCCACATAGCAGAACTTTAAAAGTGCTCATCATTGGAAAACGTTCTTCGGGGCGAAAACTCTCAAG
GATCTTACCGCTGTTGAGATCCAGTTCGATGTAACCCACTCGTGCACCCAACTGATCTTCAGCATCTTTT
ACTTTCACCAGCGTTTCTGGGTGAGCAAAAACAGGAAGGCAAAATGCCGCAAAAAAGGGAATAAGGGCGA
CACGGAAATGTTGAATACTCATACTCTTCCTTTTTCAATATTATTGAAGCATTTATCAGGGTTATTGTCT
CATGAGCGGATACATATTTGAATGTATTTAGAAAAATAAACAAATAGGGGTTCCGCGCACATTTCCCCGA
AAAGTGCCACCTGACGTCGACGGATCGGGAGATCGATCTCCCGATCCCCTAGGGTCGACTCTCAGTACAA
TCTGCTCTGATGCCGCATAGTTAAGCCAGTATCTGCTCCCTGCTTGTGTGTTGGAGGTCGCTGAGTAGTG
C
